Addgene plasmid #66172: APEX2 - Actin in pEGFP
Purpose: APEX2 fused to the N-terminus of human beta actin
Depositing lab: Alice Ting. Depositing organization: Massachusetts Institute of Technology. Publication: Directed evolution of APEX2 for electron microscopy and proximity labeling. Lam SS, Martell JD, Kamer KJ, Deerinck TJ, Ellisman MH, Mootha VK, Ting AY. Nat Methods. 2014 Nov 24. doi: 10.1038/nmeth.3179. PubMed 25419960.
Backbone
  Vector backbone: pEGFP
  Backbone manufacturer: Clonetech
  Backbone size w/o insert (bp): 3954
  Total vector size (bp): 5907
  Vector type: Mammalian Expression
Growth in bacteria
  Bacterial resistance: Kanamycin, 50 μg/mL
  Growth temperature: 37°C
  Growth strain: XL1 Blue
  Copy number: Unknown
Gene/Insert
  Gene/Insert name: APEX2 - human beta Actin
  Species: H. sapiens (human), Synthetic
  Insert size (bp): 1953
  Mutation: APEX2 contains 4 mutations relative to wt soybean APX: K14D, W41F, E112K, A134P
  Entrez Gene: ACTB (a.k.a. BKRNS, BNS, BRWS1, CSMH, DDS1, PS1TP5BP1, THC8)
  Promoter: CMV
  Tag / fusion protein: Flag epitope tag (DYKDDDDK) (N terminal on insert)
  Cloning method: Restriction Enzyme; 5′ cloning site NheI (not destroyed); 3′ cloning site BamHI (not destroyed)
  Sequencing primers: 5′ CMVf (CGCAAATGGGCGGTAGGCGTG)
Terms and licenses: Academic/Nonprofit Terms; Industry Terms: Not Available to Industry
How to cite: APEX2 - Actin in pEGFP was a gift from Alice Ting (Addgene plasmid # 66172 ; http://n2t.net/addgene:66172 ; RRID:Addgene_66172)
