[The description below was written by a language model from this plasmid's Addgene catalogue record and pLannotate feature annotations shown in this document.]
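Description:
APEX2 - Actin in pEGFP is a 5.9 kb mammalian expression plasmid built on the pEGFP backbone, carrying a fusion of the engineered peroxidase APEX2 to the N-terminus of human beta-actin (ACTB). The roughly 1.95 kb insert was cloned between NheI and BamHI, both of which remain intact. No EGFP coding sequence appears in the feature table, so the name refers to the backbone only. Transcription is driven by the human cytomegalovirus immediate-early enhancer and promoter and terminated by an SV40 polyadenylation signal. The open reading frame begins with a single Flag epitope tag, which the automated annotation picks up as a 3xFLAG fragment. This is followed by APEX2, a short linker derived from multiple cloning site sequence, and then actin. APEX2 is a soybean ascorbate peroxidase derivative bearing the K14D, W41F, E112K and A134P substitutions. The annotation software matched it to the homologous pea APX1 and matched the actin to the highly conserved bovine protein, but the catalogue entry gives the origins as soybean-derived synthetic and human, respectively.

The plasmid replicates in E. coli from a high-copy ColE1/pUC-type origin and also carries an f1 origin for single-stranded DNA production. A single NeoR/KanR (Tn5 aminoglycoside phosphotransferase) gene sits behind tandem bacterial and SV40 early promoters and ends in an HSV TK polyadenylation signal. It gives kanamycin resistance in bacteria and allows G418 selection in mammalian cells. Several small annotated fragments (RSF ori, ble, bGH poly(A), large T antigen) look like backbone remnants or partial matches rather than functional parts. The associated work concerns APEX2 as a tag for electron microscopy and proximity labeling, so this construct places the peroxidase on actin, with the Flag tag available for detecting the fusion.
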