Features (pLannotate 1.2.2; 17 found; start..end, strand, type, name):
      1..51      +  rep_origin     RSF ori (fragment): Plasmids containing the RSF 1030 origin of replication can be propagated in E. coli cells that contain additional plasmids with compatible origins.
    119..422     +  enhancer       CMV enhancer: human cytomegalovirus immediate early enhancer
    423..626     +  promoter       CMV promoter: human cytomegalovirus (CMV) immediate early promoter
    677..699     +  CDS            3xFLAG (fragment): three tandem FLAG® epitope tags
    698..1444    +  CDS            APX1: APX1_PEA - Also known as APPX1. Experimental evidence at protein level: Swiss-Prot protein existence level 1. Plays a key role in hydrogen peroxide removal. From Pisum sativum (Garden pea).
   1475..1495    +  misc_feature   MCS (fragment): multiple cloning site
   1496..2620    +  CDS            ACTB: ACTB_BOVIN - Experimental evidence at protein level: Swiss-Prot protein existence level 1. Actin is a highly conserved protein that polymerizes to produce filaments that form cross-linked networks in the cytoplasm of cells. Actin exists in both monomeric (G-actin) and polymeric (F-actin) forms, both forms playing key functions, such as cell motility and contraction. In addition to their role in the cytoplasmic cytoskeleton, G- and F-actin also localize in the nucleus, and regulate gene transcription and motility and repair of damaged DNA. From Bos taurus (Bovine).
   2646..2730    +  CDS            large T antigen (fragment): large T antigen from SV40 (simian virus 40)
   2753..2874    +  polyA_signal   SV40 poly(A) signal: SV40 polyadenylation signal
   2908..3336    -  rep_origin     f1 ori (sequence partly withheld): f1 bacteriophage origin of replication; arrow indicates direction of (+) strand synthesis
   3363..3467    +  promoter       AmpR promoter: bla
   3469..3826    +  promoter       SV40 promoter: SV40 enhancer and early promoter
   3861..4655    +  CDS            NeoR/KanR: aminoglycoside phosphotransferase from Tn5; aph(3')-II (or nptII); confers resistance to neomycin, kanamycin, and G418 (Geneticin®)
   4676..4828    +  CDS            ble (fragment): BLE_KLEPN - Experimental evidence at protein level: Swiss-Prot protein existence level 1. Binding protein with a strong affinity to the bleomycin family of antibiotics. Binds to CL990; an antimitotic-antibiotic compound. From Klebsiella pneumoniae.
   4887..4934    +  polyA_signal   HSV TK poly(A) signal: herpes simplex virus thymidine kinase polyadenylation signal (Cole and Stacy, 1985)
   5025..5041    -  polyA_signal   bGH poly(A) signal (fragment): bovine growth hormone polyadenylation signal
   5263..5851    +  rep_origin     ori: high-copy-number ColE1/pMB1/pBR322/pUC origin of replication
>Addgene plasmid #66172 | APEX2 - Actin in pEGFP | addgene full sequence | sequence record 230313 | Addgene NGS Result
CATGTTCTTTCCTGCGTTATCCCCTGATTCTGTGGATAACCGTATTACCGCCATGCATTAGTTATTAATA
GTAATCAATTACGGGGTCATTAGTTCATAGCCCATATATGGAGTTCCGCGTTACATAACTTACGGTAAAT
GGCCCGCCTGGCTGACCGCCCAACGACCCCCGCCCATTGACGTCAATAATGACGTATGTTCCCATAGTAA
CGCCAATAGGGACTTTCCATTGACGTCAATGGGTGGAGTATTTACGGTAAACTGCCCACTTGGCAGTACA
TCAAGTGTATCATATGCCAAGTACGCCCCCTATTGACGTCAATGACGGTAAATGGCCCGCCTGGCATTAT
GCCCAGTACATGACCTTATGGGACTTTCCTACTTGGCAGTACATCTACGTATTAGTCATCGCTATTACCA
TGGTGATGCGGTTTTGGCAGTACATCAATGGGCGTGGATAGCGGTTTGACTCACGGGGATTTCCAAGTCT
CCACCCCATTGACGTCAATGGGAGTTTGTTTTGGCACCAAAATCAACGGGACTTTCCAAAATGTCGTAAC
AACTCCGCCCCATTGACGCAAATGGGCGGTAGGCGTGTACGGTGGGAGGTCTATATAAGCAGAGCTGGTT
TAGTGAACCGTCAGATCCGCTAGCGCTACCGGTCGCCACCATGGACTACAAGGATGACGACGATAAGGGG
AAATCATACCCAACAGTGTCCGCAGACTACCAGGATGCCGTGGAGAAAGCCAAGAAGAAGCTGAGAGGGT
TTATCGCAGAAAAGAGGTGCGCACCTCTGATGCTGAGACTGGCTTTCCACAGCGCAGGCACCTTTGACAA
GGGAACCAAAACAGGCGGACCCTTTGGAACAATCAAGCACCCTGCTGAACTGGCACATAGTGCCAACAAT
GGGCTGGACATCGCCGTGCGGCTGCTGGAACCTCTGAAAGCAGAGTTCCCAATTCTGTCCTACGCCGATT
TTTATCAGCTGGCAGGAGTGGTCGCTGTGGAGGTCACTGGGGGCCCCAAGGTGCCTTTCCACCCAGGACG
GGAGGACAAACCAGAACCACCTCCAGAGGGGCGCCTGCCAGATCCGACAAAGGGCTCCGACCATCTGCGA
GATGTGTTTGGGAAAGCTATGGGCCTGACTGACCAGGATATCGTCGCACTGTCTGGAGGGCACACCATTG
GCGCCGCTCATAAGGAAAGGTCAGGCTTCGAGGGACCCTGGACAAGCAACCCCCTGATTTTCGACAATTC
TTACTTTACTGAACTGCTGAGTGGAGAGAAGGAAGGGCTGCTGCAGCTGCCCAGCGACAAAGCCCTGCTG
TCCGATCCCGTGTTCAGACCTCTGGTCGATAAGTATGCAGCCGACGAGGATGCTTTTTTCGCAGATTACG
CAGAAGCACATCAGAAGCTGTCAGAACTGGGATTTGCCGACGCCAAGGGCTCGGGCTCGACCTCGGGCTC
GGGCTCCGGACTCAGATCTCGAGCTATGGATGATGATATCGCCGCGCTCGTCGTCGACAACGGCTCCGGC
ATGTGCAAGGCCGGCTTCGCGGGCGACGATGCCCCCCGGGCCGTCTTCCCCTCCATCGTGGGGCGCCCCA
GGCACCAGGGCGTGATGGTGGGCATGGGTCAGAAGGATTCCTATGTGGGCGACGAGGCCCAGAGCAAGAG
AGGCATCCTCACCCTGAAGTACCCCATCGAGCACGGCATCGTCACCAACTGGGACGACATGGAGAAAATC
TGGCACCACACCTTCTACAATGAGCTGCGTGTGGCTCCCGAGGAGCACCCCGTGCTGCTGACCGAGGCCC
CCCTGAACCCCAAGGCCAACCGCGAGAAGATGACCCAGATCATGTTTGAGACCTTCAACACCCCAGCCAT
GTACGTTGCTATCCAGGCTGTGCTATCCCTGTACGCCTCTGGCCGTACCACTGGCATCGTGATGGACTCC
GGTGACGGGGTCACCCACACTGTGCCCATCTACGAGGGGTATGCCCTCCCCCATGCCATCCTGCGTCTGG
ACCTGGCTGGCCGGGACCTGACTGACTACCTCATGAAGATCCTCACCGAGCGCGGCTACAGCTTCACCAC
CACGGCCGAGCGGGAAATCGTGCGTGACATTAAGGAGAAGCTGTGCTACGTCGCCCTGGACTTCGAGCAA
GAGATGGCCACGGCTGCTTCCAGCTCCTCCCTGGAGAAGAGCTACGAGCTGCCTGACGGCCAGGTCATCA
CCATTGGCAATGAGCGGTTCCGCTGCCCTGAGGCACTCTTCCAGCCTTCCTTCCTGGGCATGGAGTCCTG
TGGCATCCACGAAACTACCTTCAACTCCATCATGAAGTGTGACGTGGACATCCGCAAAGACCTGTACGCC
AACACAGTGCTGTCTGGCGGCACCACCATGTACCCTGGCATTGCCGACAGGATGCAGAAGGAGATCACTG
CCCTGGCACCCAGCACAATGAAGATCAAGATCATTGCTCCTCCTGAGCGCAAGTACTCCGTGTGGATCGG
CGGCTCCATCCTGGCCTCGCTGTCCACCTTCCAGCAGATGTGGATCAGCAAGCAGGAGTATGACGAGTCC
GGCCCCTCCATCGTCCACCGCAAATGCTTCTAGGGATCCACCGGATCTAGATAACTGATCATAATCAGCC
ATACCACATTTGTAGAGGTTTTACTTGCTTTAAAAAACCTCCCACACCTCCCCCTGAACCTGAAACATAA
AATGAATGCAATTGTTGTTGTTAACTTGTTTATTGCAGCTTATAATGGTTACAAATAAAGCAATAGCATC
ACAAATTTCACAAATAAAGCATTTTTTTCACTGCATTCTAGTTGTGGTTTGTCCAAACTCATCAATGTAT
CTTAACGCGTAAATTGTAAGCGTTAATATTTTGTTAAAATTCGCGTTAAATTTTTGTTAAATCAGCTCAT
TTTTTAACCAATAGGCCGAAATCGGCAAAATCCCTTATAAATCAAAAGAATAGACCGAGATAGGGT
[37 nt withheld, positions 3007-3043]
AAAGAACGTGGACTCCAACGTCAAAGG
[49 nt withheld, positions 3071-3119]
T
[91 nt withheld, positions 3121-3211]
G
[124 nt withheld, positions 3213-3336]
CAGGTGGCACTTTTCGGGGAAATGTGCGCGGAACCCCTATTTGTTTATTTTTCTAAATACATTCAAATAT
GTATCCGCTCATGAGACAATAACCCTGATAAATGCTTCAATAATATTGAAAAAGGAAGAGTCCTGAGGCG
GAAAGAACCAGCTGTGGAATGTGTGTCAGTTAGGGTGTGGAAAGTCCCCAGGCTCCCCAGCAGGCAGAAG
TATGCAAAGCATGCATCTCAATTAGTCAGCAACCAGGTGTGGAAAGTCCCCAGGCTCCCCAGCAGGCAGA
AGTATGCAAAGCATGCATCTCAATTAGTCAGCAACCATAGTCCCGCCCCTAACTCCGCCCATCCCGCCCC
TAACTCCGCCCAGTTCCGCCCATTCTCCGCCCCATGGCTGACTAATTTTTTTTATTTATGCAGAGGCCGA
GGCCGCCTCGGCCTCTGAGCTATTCCAGAAGTAGTGAGGAGGCTTTTTTGGAGGCCTAGGCTTTTGCAAA
GATCGATCAAGAGACAGGATGAGGATCGTTTCGCATGATTGAACAAGATGGATTGCACGCAGGTTCTCCG
GCCGCTTGGGTGGAGAGGCTATTCGGCTATGACTGGGCACAACAGACAATCGGCTGCTCTGATGCCGCCG
TGTTCCGGCTGTCAGCGCAGGGGCGCCCGGTTCTTTTTGTCAAGACCGACCTGTCCGGTGCCCTGAATGA
ACTGCAAGACGAGGCAGCGCGGCTATCGTGGCTGGCCACGACGGGCGTTCCTTGCGCAGCTGTGCTCGAC
GTTGTCACTGAAGCGGGAAGGGACTGGCTGCTATTGGGCGAAGTGCCGGGGCAGGATCTCCTGTCATCTC
ACCTTGCTCCTGCCGAGAAAGTATCCATCATGGCTGATGCAATGCGGCGGCTGCATACGCTTGATCCGGC
TACCTGCCCATTCGACCACCAAGCGAAACATCGCATCGAGCGAGCACGTACTCGGATGGAAGCCGGTCTT
GTCGATCAGGATGATCTGGACGAAGAGCATCAGGGGCTCGCGCCAGCCGAACTGTTCGCCAGGCTCAAGG
CGAGCATGCCCGACGGCGAGGATCTCGTCGTGACCCATGGCGATGCCTGCTTGCCGAATATCATGGTGGA
AAATGGCCGCTTTTCTGGATTCATCGACTGTGGCCGGCTGGGTGTGGCGGACCGCTATCAGGACATAGCG
TTGGCTACCCGTGATATTGCTGAAGAGCTTGGCGGCGAATGGGCTGACCGCTTCCTCGTGCTTTACGGTA
TCGCCGCTCCCGATTCGCAGCGCATCGCCTTCTATCGCCTTCTTGACGAGTTCTTCTGAGCGGGACTCTG
GGGTTCGAAATGACCGACCAAGCGACGCCCAACCTGCCATCACGAGATTTCGATTCCACCGCCGCCTTCT
ATGAAAGGTTGGGCTTCGGAATCGTTTTCCGGGACGCCGGCTGGATGATCCTCCAGCGCGGGGATCTCAT
GCTGGAGTTCTTCGCCCACCCTAGGGGGAGGCTAACTGAAACACGGAAGGAGACAATACCGGAAGGAACC
CGCGCTATGACGGCAATAAAAAGACAGAATAAAACGCACGGTGTTGGGTCGTTTGTTCATAAACGCGGGG
TTCGGTCCCAGGGCTGGCACTCTGTCGATACCCCACCGAGACCCCATTGGGGCCAATACGCCCGCGTTTC
TTCCTTTTCCCCACCCCACCCCCCAAGTTCGGGTGAAGGCCCAGGGCTCGCAGCCAACGTCGGGGCGGCA
GGCCCTGCCATAGCCTCAGGTTACTCATATATACTTTAGATTGATTTAAAACTTCATTTTTAATTTAAAA
GGATCTAGGTGAAGATCCTTTTTGATAATCTCATGACCAAAATCCCTTAACGTGAGTTTTCGTTCCACTG
AGCGTCAGACCCCGTAGAAAAGATCAAAGGATCTTCTTGAGATCCTTTTTTTCTGCGCGTAATCTGCTGC
TTGCAAACAAAAAAACCACCGCTACCAGCGGTGGTTTGTTTGCCGGATCAAGAGCTACCAACTCTTTTTC
CGAAGGTAACTGGCTTCAGCAGAGCGCAGATACCAAATACTGTTCTTCTAGTGTAGCCGTAGTTAGGCCA
CCACTTCAAGAACTCTGTAGCACCGCCTACATACCTCGCTCTGCTAATCCTGTTACCAGTGGCTGCTGCC
AGTGGCGATAAGTCGTGTCTTACCGGGTTGGACTCAAGACGATAGTTACCGGATAAGGCGCAGCGGTCGG
GCTGAACGGGGGGTTCGTGCACACAGCCCAGCTTGGAGCGAACGACCTACACCGAACTGAGATACCTACA
GCGTGAGCTATGAGAAAGCGCCACGCTTCCCGAAGGGAGAAAGGCGGACAGGTATCCGGTAAGCGGCAGG
GTCGGAACAGGAGAGCGCACGAGGGAGCTTCCAGGGGGAAACGCCTGGTATCTTTATAGTCCTGTCGGGT
TTCGCCACCTCTGACTTGAGCGTCGATTTTTGTGATGCTCGTCAGGGGGGCGGAGCCTATGGAAAAACGC
CAGCAACGCGGCCTTTTTACGGTTCCTGGCCTTTTGCTGGCCTTTTGCTCA
