>Addgene plasmid #66172 | APEX2 - Actin in pEGFP | depositor partial sequence | sequence record 112994 | coding region of plasmid
ATGGACTACAAGGATGACGACGATAAGGGGAAATCATACCCAACAGTGTCCGCAGACTACCAGGATGCCG
TGGAGAAAGCCAAGAAGAAGCTGAGAGGGTTTATCGCAGAAAAGAGGTGCGCACCTCTGATGCTGAGACT
GGCTTTCCACAGCGCAGGCACCTTTGACAAGGGAACCAAAACAGGCGGACCCTTTGGAACAATCAAGCAC
CCTGCTGAACTGGCACATAGTGCCAACAATGGGCTGGACATCGCCGTGCGGCTGCTGGAACCTCTGAAAG
CAGAGTTCCCAATTCTGTCCTACGCCGATTTTTATCAGCTGGCAGGAGTGGTCGCTGTGGAGGTCACTGG
GGGCCCCAAGGTGCCTTTCCACCCAGGACGGGAGGACAAACCAGAACCACCTCCAGAGGGGCGCCTGCCA
GATCCGACAAAGGGCTCCGACCATCTGCGAGATGTGTTTGGGAAAGCTATGGGCCTGACTGACCAGGATA
TCGTCGCACTGTCTGGAGGGCACACCATTGGCGCCGCTCATAAGGAAAGGTCAGGCTTCGAGGGACCCTG
GACAAGCAACCCCCTGATTTTCGACAATTCTTACTTTACTGAACTGCTGAGTGGAGAGAAGGAAGGGCTG
CTGCAGCTGCCCAGCGACAAAGCCCTGCTGTCCGATCCCGTGTTCAGACCTCTGGTCGATAAGTATGCAG
CCGACGAGGATGCTTTTTTCGCAGATTACGCAGAAGCACATCAGAAGCTGTCAGAACTGGGATTTGCCGA
CGCCAAGGGCTCGGGCTCGACCTCGGGCTCGGGCTCCGGACTCAGATCTCGAGCTATGGATGATGATATC
GCCGCGCTCGTCGTCGACAACGGCTCCGGCATGTGCAAGGCCGGCTTCGCGGGCGACGATGCCCCCCGGG
CCGTCTTCCCCTCCATCGTGGGGCGCCCCAGGCACCAGGGCGTGATGGTGGGCATGGGTCAGAAGGATTC
CTATGTGGGCGACGAGGCCCAGAGCAAGAGAGGCATCCTCACCCTGAAGTACCCCATCGAGCACGGCATC
GTCACCAACTGGGACGACATGGAGAAAATCTGGCACCACACCTTCTACAATGAGCTGCGTGTGGCTCCCG
AGGAGCACCCCGTGCTGCTGACCGAGGCCCCCCTGAACCCCAAGGCCAACCGCGAGAAGATGACCCAGAT
CATGTTTGAGACCTTCAACACCCCAGCCATGTACGTTGCTATCCAGGCTGTGCTATCCCTGTACGCCTCT
GGCCGTACCACTGGCATCGTGATGGACTCCGGTGACGGGGTCACCCACACTGTGCCCATCTACGAGGGGT
ATGCCCTCCCCCATGCCATCCTGCGTCTGGACCTGGCTGGCCGGGACCTGACTGACTACCTCATGAAGAT
CCTCACCGAGCGCGGCTACAGCTTCACCACCACGGCCGAGCGGGAAATCGTGCGTGACATTAAGGAGAAG
CTGTGCTACGTCGCCCTGGACTTCGAGCAAGAGATGGCCACGGCTGCTTCCAGCTCCTCCCTGGAGAAGA
GCTACGAGCTGCCTGACGGCCAGGTCATCACCATTGGCAATGAGCGGTTCCGCTGCCCTGAGGCACTCTT
CCAGCCTTCCTTCCTGGGCATGGAGTCCTGTGGCATCCACGAAACTACCTTCAACTCCATCATGAAGTGT
GACGTGGACATCCGCAAAGACCTGTACGCCAACACAGTGCTGTCTGGCGGCACCACCATGTACCCTGGCA
TTGCCGACAGGATGCAGAAGGAGATCACTGCCCTGGCACCCAGCACAATGAAGATCAAGATCATTGCTCC
TCCTGAGCGCAAGTACTCCGTGTGGATCGGCGGCTCCATCCTGGCCTCGCTGTCCACCTTCCAGCAGATG
TGGATCAGCAAGCAGGAGTATGACGAGTCCGGCCCCTCCATCGTCCACCGCAAATGCTTCTAG
