>Addgene plasmid #66172 | APEX2 - Actin in pEGFP | addgene partial sequence | sequence record 118795 | SV40pA-R 5'-GAAATTTGTGATGCTATTGC-3'
TTATAAGCTGCAATAAACAAGTTAACAACAACAATTGCATTCATTTTATGTTTCAGGTTCAGGGGGAGGT
GTGGGAGGTTTTTTAAAGCAAGTAAAACCTCTACAAATGTGGTATGGCTGATTATGATCAGTTATCTAGA
TCCGGTGGATCCCTAGAAGCATTTGCGGTGGACGATGGAGGGGCCGGACTCGTCATACTCCTGCTTGCTG
ATCCACATCTGCTGGAAGGTGGACAGCGAGGCCAGGATGGAGCCGCCGATCCACACGGAGTACTTGCGCT
CAGGAGGAGCAATGATCTTGATCTTCATTGTGCTGGGTGCCAGGGCAGTGATCTCCTTCTGCATCCTGTC
GGCAATGCCAGGGTACATGGTGGTGCCGCCAGACAGCACTGTGTTGGCGTACAGGTCTTTGCGGATGTCC
ACGTCACACTTCATGATGGAGTTGAAGGTAGTTTCGTGGATGCCACAGGACTCCATGCCCAGGAAGGAAG
GCTGGAAGAGTGCCTCAGGGCAGCGGAACCGCTCATTGCCAATGGTGATGACCTGGCCGTCAGGCAGCTC
GTAGCTCTTCTCCAGGGAGGAGCTGGAAGCAGCCGTGGCCATCTCTTGCTCGAAGTCCAGGGCGACGTAG
CACAGCTTCTCCTTAATGTCACGCACGATTTCCCGCTCGGCCGTGGTGGTGAAGCTGTAGCCGCGCTCGG
TGAGGATCTTCATGAGGTAGTCAGTCAGGTCCCGGCCAGCCAGGTCCAGACGCAGGATGGCATGGGGGAG
GGCATACCCCTCGTAGATGGGCACAGTGTGGGTGACCCCGTCACCGGAGTCCATCACGATGCCAGTGGTA
CGGCCAGAGGCGTACAGGGATAGCACAGCCTGGATAGCAACGTACATGGCTGGGGTGTTGAAGGTCTCAA
ACATGATCTGGGTCATCTTCTCGCGGTTGGCCTTGGGGTTCAGGGGGGCCTCGGTCAGCAGCACGGGGTG
CTCCTCGGGAGCCACACGCAGCTCATTGTAGAAGGTGTGGTGCCAGATTTTCTCCA
