>Addgene plasmid #66172 | APEX2 - Actin in pEGFP | addgene partial sequence | sequence record 119135 | CMV-F 5'-CGCAAATGGGCGGTAGGCGTG-3'
CTATATAAGCAGAGCTGGTTTAGTGAACCGTCAGATCCGCTAGCGCTACCGGTCGCCACCATGGACTACA
AGGATGACGACGATAAGGGGAAATCATACCCAACAGTGTCCGCAGACTACCAGGATGCCGTGGAGAAAGC
CAAGAAGAAGCTGAGAGGGTTTATCGCAGAAAAGAGGTGCGCACCTCTGATGCTGAGACTGGCTTTCCAC
AGCGCAGGCACCTTTGACAAGGGAACCAAAACAGGCGGACCCTTTGGAACAATCAAGCACCCTGCTGAAC
TGGCACATAGTGCCAACAATGGGCTGGACATCGCCGTGCGGCTGCTGGAACCTCTGAAAGCAGAGTTCCC
AATTCTGTCCTACGCCGATTTTTATCAGCTGGCAGGAGTGGTCGCTGTGGAGGTCACTGGGGGCCCCAAG
GTGCCTTTCCACCCAGGACGGGAGGACAAACCAGAACCACCTCCAGAGGGGCGCCTGCCAGATCCGACAA
AGGGCTCCGACCATCTGCGAGATGTGTTTGGGAAAGCTATGGGCCTGACTGACCAGGATATCGTCGCACT
GTCTGGAGGGCACACCATTGGCGCCGCTCATAAGGAAAGGTCAGGCTTCGAGGGACCCTGGACAAGCAAC
CCCCTGATTTTCGACAATTCTTACTTTACTGAACTGCTGAGTGGAGAGAAGGAAGGGCTGCTGCAGCTGC
CCAGCGACAAAGCCCTGCTGTCCGATCCCGTGTTCAGACCTCTGGTCGATAAGTATGCAGCCGACGAGGA
TGCTTTTTTCGCAGATTACGCAGAAGCACATCAGAAGCTGTCAGAACTGGGATTTGCCGACGCCAAGGGC
TCGGGCTCGACCTCGGGCTCGGGCTCCGGACTCAGATCTCGAGCTATGGATGATGATATCGCCGCGCTCG
TCGTCGACAACGGCTCCGGCATGTGCAAGGCCGGCTTCGCGGGCGACGATGCCCCCCGGGCCGTCTTCCC
CTCCATCGTGGGGCGCCCCAGGCACCAGGGCGTGATGGTGGGCATGGGTCAGAAGGATTCCTATGTGGGC
GACGAGGCCCAGAGCAAGAGAGGCATCCTCACC
